>Addgene plasmid #222872 | pRSF-G1(5CNW)RS | addgene full sequence | sequence record 446769 | Addgene NGS Result
TGGTACCCAATAATACGACTCACTATAGGGAGACCACAACGGTTTCCCTCTAGAAATAATTTTGTTTAAC
TTTAAGAAGGAGATATACATATGGTGGTGAAATTTACCGATAGCCAGATTCAGCATCTGATGGAATATGG
TGATAATGATTGGAGCGAAGCCGAATTTGAAGATGCAGCAGCACGTGATAAAGAATTTAGCAGCCAGTTT
AGCAAACTGAAAAGCGCCAATGATAAAGGCCTGAAAGATGTTATTGCAAATCCGCGTAATGATCTGACCG
ATCTGGAAAACAAAATTCGCGAAAAACTGGCAGCCCGTGGTTTTATTGAAGTTCATACCCCGATTTTTGT
GAGCAAAAGCGCACTGGCAAAAATGACCATTACCGAAGATCATCCGCTGTTCAAACAGGTGTTTTGGATT
GATGATAAACGTGCACTGCGTCCGATGCATGCAATGAATGTGTTTAAAGTTATGCGTGAACTGCGCGATC
ATACCAAAGGTCCGGTTAAAATCTTTGAAATTGGTAGCTGCTTTCGCAAAGAAAGCAAAAGCAGTACCCA
TCTGGAAGAATTTACCATGCTGGGCCTGGTAGAAATGGGTCCTGATGGTGATCCGATGGAACATCTGAAA
ATGTATATTGGCGATATCATGGATGCCGTTGGTGTTGAATATACCACCAGTCGTGAAGAATCAGATGTTT
TTGTTGAAACCCTGGACGTGGAAATTAATGGCACCGAAGTTGCAAGCGGTTCTGTTGGTCCGCATAAACT
GGATCCGGCACATGATGTGCATGAACCGAGTGCAGGTATTGGTTTTGGTCTGGAACGTCTGCTGATGCTG
AAAAATGGTAAAAGCAATGCACGCAAAACCGGCAAAAGTATTACCTATCTGAATGGCTACAAACTGGATT
AAGAATTCGAGCTCCCGGGTACCAGATAGATCCGGCTGCTAACAAAGCCCGAAAGGAAGCTGAGTTGGCT
GCTGCCACCGCTGAGCAATAACTAGCATAACCCCTTGGGGCCTCTAAACGGGTCTTGAGGGGTTTTTTGG
TTTGTGAGCTCCCGTAATTCCGCTTCGCAACATGTGAGCACCGGTTTATTGACTACCGGAAGCAGTGTGA
CCGTGTGCTTCTCAAATGCCTGAGGCCAGTTTGCTCAGGCTCTCCCCGTGGAGGTAATAATTGACGATAT
GATCAGTGCACGGCTAACTAAGCGGCCTGCTGACTTTCTCGCCGATCAAAAGGCATTTTGCTATTAAGGG
ATTGACGAGGGCGTATCTGCGCAGTAAGATGCGCCCCGCATTGGAGGGCGCTCCGGCGAGCAAACGGGTC
TCTAAAACCTGTAAGCGGGGTTCGACCCCCCGGCCTTTCGCCAAATTCGAAAAGCCTGCTCAACGAGCAG
GCTTTTTTGCATGCTCGAGCAGCTCAGGGTCGAATTTGCTTTCGAATTTCTGCCATTCATCCGCTTATTA
TCACTTATTCAGGCGTAGCAACCAGGCGTTTAAGGGCACCAATAACTGCCTTAAAAAAACTTCCGCTTCC
TCGCTCACTGACTCGCTACGCTCGGTCGTTCGACTGCGGCGAGCGGTGTCAGCTCACTCAAAAGCGGTAA
TACGGTTATCCACAGAATCAGGGGATAAAGCCGGAAAGAACATGTGAGCAAAAAGCAAAGCACCGGAAGA
AGCCAACGCCGCAGGCGTTTTTCCATAGGCTCCGCCCCCCTGACGAGCATCACAAAAATCGACGCTCAAG
CCAGAGGTGGCGAAACCCGACAGGACTATAAAGATACCAGGCGTTTCCCCCTGGAAGCTCCCTCGTGCGC
TCTCCTGTTCCGACCCTGCCGCTTACCGGATACCTGTCCGCCTTTCTCCCTTCGGGAAGCGTGGCGCTTT
CTCATAGCTCACGCTGTTGGTATCTCAGTTCGGTGTAGGTCGTTCGCTCCAAGCTGGGCTGTGTGCACGA
ACCCCCCGTTCAGCCCGACCGCTGCGCCTTATCCGGTAACTATCGTCTTGAGTCCAACCCGGTAAGACAC
GACTTATCGCCACTGGCAGCAGCCATTGGTAACTGATTTAGAGGACTTTGTCTTGAAGTTATGCACCTGT
TAAGGCTAAACTGAAAGAACAGATTTTGGTGAGTGCGGTCCTCCAACCCACTTACCTTGGTTCAAAGAGT
TGGTAGCTCAGCGAACCTTGAGAAAACCACCGTTGGTAGCGGTGGTTTTTCTTTATTTATGAGATGATGA
ATCAATCGGTCTATCAAGTCAACGAACAGCTATTCCGTTGAACTGTGGTACGCGTTAGAAAAACTCATCG
AGCATCAAATGAAACTGCAATTTATTCATATCAGGATTATCAATACCATATTTTTGAAAAAGCCGTTTCT
GTAATGAAGGAGAAAACTCACCGAGGCAGTTCCATAGGATGGCAAGATCCTGGTATCGGTCTGCGATTCC
GACTCGTCCAACATCAATACAACCTATTAATTTCCCCTCGTCAAAAATAAGGTTATCAAGTGAGAAATCA
CCATGAGTGACGACTGAATCCGGTGAGAATGGCAAAAGTTTATGCATTTCTTTCCAGACTTGTTCAACAG
GCCAGCCATTACGCTCGTCATCAAAATCACTCGCATCAACCAAACCGTTATTCATTCGTGATTGCGCCTG
AGCGAGACGAAATACGCGGTCGCTGTTAAAAGGACAATTACAAACAGGAATCGAATGCAACCGGCGCAGG
AACACTGCCAGCGCATCAACAATATTTTCACCTGAATCAGGATATTCTTCTAATACCTGGAATGCTGTTT
TCCCGGGGATCGCAGTGGTGAGTAACCATGCATCATCAGGAGTACGGATAAAATGCTTGATGGTCGGAAG
AGGCATAAATTCCGTCAGCCAGTTTAGTCTGACCATCTCATCTGTAACATCATTGGCAACGCTACCTTTG
CCATGTTTCAGAAACAACTCTGGCGCATCGGGCTTCCCATACAATCGATAGATTGTCGCACCTGATTGCC
CGACATTATCGCGAGCCCATTTATACCCATATAAATCAGCATCCATGTTGGAATTTAATCGCGGCCTAGA
GCAAGACGTTTCCCGTTGAATATGGCTCATACTCTTCCTTTTTCAATATTATTGAAGCATTTATCAGGGT
TATTGTCTCATGAGCGGATACATATTTGAATGTATTTAGAAAAATAAACAAATAGGCATGCAGCGCTTGA
CTTGACGGGACGGCGTTGTAATTCTCATGTTTGACAGCTTATCATCGATAAGCT
Features (pLannotate 1.2.2; 8 found; start..end, strand, type, name):
     11..29      +  promoter       T7 promoter: promoter for bacteriophage T7 RNA polymerase
     61..83      +  RBS            RBS: efficient ribosome binding site from bacteriophage T7 gene 10 (Olins and Rangwala, 1989)
    945..994     +  CDS            SET1 (fragment): solubility-enhancement tag derived from T7 phage gene 10B
   1002..1049    +  terminator     T7 terminator: transcription terminator for bacteriophage T7 RNA polymerase
   1530..2279    -  rep_origin     RSF ori: Plasmids containing the RSF 1030 origin of replication can be propagated in E. coli cells that contain additional plasmids with compatible origins.
   2295..3110    -  CDS            KanR: aminoglycoside phosphotransferase; aph(3')-Ia; confers resistance to kanamycin in bacteria or G418 (Geneticin®) in eukaryotes
   3111..3202    -  promoter       AmpR promoter: bla
   3251..1       +  promoter       tet promoter (fragment) (across the origin): E. coli promoter for tetracycline efflux protein gene
