[The description below was written by a language model from this plasmid's Addgene catalogue record and pLannotate feature annotations shown in this document.]
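Description:
pRSF-G1(5CNW)RS is a compact (about 3.3 kb) bacterial expression plasmid built on a pRSF backbone for genetic code expansion in E. coli. It replicates from the RSF1030 origin, recorded as high copy, which is compatible with other common origins. This allows the plasmid to be maintained alongside a second plasmid, such as one encoding the target protein. Selection is by kanamycin, through an aminoglycoside phosphotransferase (KanR) gene that the annotation places downstream of a bla-type (AmpR) promoter.

The payload is an 822 bp insert encoding G1(5CNW)RS, an aminoacyl-tRNA synthetase originating from the methanogenic archaeon ISO4-G1. As its name and stated purpose indicate, it charges its tRNA with 5-cyano-L-tryptophan. The coding region sits in a standard T7 expression cassette, with a T7 promoter and the phage T7 gene 10 ribosome binding site upstream and a T7 terminator downstream, so expression depends on a host that supplies T7 RNA polymerase. The synthetase coding sequence itself is not annotated in the feature table. A short fragment matching the SET1 solubility tag from T7 gene 10B is detected just before the terminator, though the record does not say whether it is fused in frame to the synthetase.

The catalogue entry describes the plasmid as providing a synthetase/tRNA pair that decodes the amber (TAG) stop codon. However, the automated annotation does not identify a suppressor tRNA gene. A partial tet promoter spanning the sequence origin and the unannotated stretch between the T7 terminator and the origin of replication are not explained by the record. The intended use is site-specific in vivo incorporation of 5-cyanotryptophan into recombinant proteins at TAG positions. The associated publication concerns genetically encoded cyanotryptophans as minimally perturbing fluorescent probes for detecting ligand binding sites.
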