Addgene plasmid #222872: pRSF-G1(5CNW)RS
Purpose: tRNA synthetase/tRNA pair for the in vivo incorporation of 5-Cyano-L-Tryptophan (5-CN-Trp) into proteins in E. coli in response to the amber (TAG) codon
Depositing lab: Thomas Huber. Depositing organization: Australian National University. Publication: Rendering Proteins Fluorescent Inconspicuously: Genetically Encoded 4-Cyanotryptophan Conserves Their Structure and Enables the Detection of Ligand Binding Sites. Qianzhu H, Abdelkader EH, Welegedara AP, Habel E, Paul N, Frkic RL, Jackson CJ, Huber T, Otting G. Angew Chem Int Ed Engl. 2024 Dec 4:e202421000. doi: 10.1002/anie.202421000. PubMed 39632265.
Backbone
  Vector backbone: pRSF
  Backbone size w/o insert (bp): 2452
  Total vector size (bp): 3274
  Vector type: Bacterial Expression
Growth in bacteria
  Bacterial resistance: Kanamycin, 50 μg/mL
  Growth temperature: 37°C
  Growth strain: DH5alpha
  Copy number: High Copy
Gene/Insert
  Gene/Insert name: tRNA synthetase (alt name: G1(5CNW)RS)
  Species: Methanogenic archaeon ISO4-G1
  Insert size (bp): 822
  Promoter: T7
  Cloning method: Ligation Independent Cloning
  Sequencing primers: 5′ TAATACGACTCACTATAGGG; 3′ GCTAGTTATTGCTCAGCGG
Terms and licenses: Academic/Nonprofit Terms; Industry Terms: Not Available to Industry
How to cite: pRSF-G1(5CNW)RS was a gift from Thomas Huber (Addgene plasmid # 222872 ; http://n2t.net/addgene:222872 ; RRID:Addgene_222872)
